Addgene plasmid #233664: CT443
Purpose: Red light-inducible Flp-C; Flp-375C-PhyA
Depositing lab: Wilson Wong. Depositing organization: Boston University Main Campus. Publication: Multiplexing light-inducible recombinases to control cell fate, Boolean logic, and cell patterning in mammalian cells. Tous C, Kinstlinger IS, Rice MEL, Deng J, Wong WW. Sci Adv. 2025 May 9;11(19):eadt1971. doi: 10.1126/sciadv.adt1971. Epub 2025 May 9. PubMed 40344052.
Backbone
  Vector backbone: Unknown
  Vector type: Mammalian Expression
Growth in bacteria
  Bacterial resistance: Ampicillin, 100 μg/mL
  Growth temperature: 37°C
  Growth strain: DH5alpha
  Copy number: High Copy
Gene/Insert
  Gene/Insert name: Flp-375C-PhyA
  Species: H. sapiens (human)
  Mutation: None
  Cloning method: Gibson Cloning
Terms and licenses: Academic/Nonprofit Terms; Industry Terms: Not Available to Industry
How to cite: CT443 was a gift from Wilson Wong (Addgene plasmid # 233664 ; http://n2t.net/addgene:233664 ; RRID:Addgene_233664)
