[The description below was written by a language model from this plasmid's Addgene catalogue record and pLannotate feature annotations shown in this document.]
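Description:
CT443 is a mammalian expression plasmid encoding one half of a red light-inducible split Flp recombinase, described in the record as "Flp-C; Flp-375C-PhyA". The backbone is listed as unknown, but the annotated features fit a pCAGGS-style vector. It carries a high-copy ColE1/pUC origin and an ampicillin resistance gene (β-lactamase with its own promoter) for propagation and selection in E. coli. It also contains an SV40 origin with SV40 promoter fragments and poly(A) signal, plus residual lac promoter/operator and lacI fragments that appear to be backbone remnants. No mammalian selection marker is annotated.

The expression cassette lies on the reverse strand and is driven by the composite CAG promoter, made up of the CMV enhancer, the chicken β-actin promoter and a chimeric β-actin/β-globin intron, which gives strong constitutive expression in mammalian cells. Downstream is a coding region matching a phytochrome A photoreceptor; the annotation tool's best hit is an oat PHYA protein, while the catalogue lists the insert species as human, so the record does not settle the true source. This is followed by a short C-terminal fragment of codon-optimized Flp (FLPo), consistent with a split near residue 375, and then a bGH polyadenylation signal, with rabbit β-globin poly(A) sequence further downstream. In this order the phytochrome lies upstream of the Flp fragment, despite the order suggested by the name.

Phytochromes switch between red-absorbing and far-red-absorbing states. The construct is presumably co-expressed with a complementary N-terminal Flp fragment fused to a phytochrome-binding partner, which is not part of this record. Red light would then drive dimerization and reconstitute Flp activity at FRT sites. The associated work uses such tools for multiplexed optical control of recombination, Boolean logic and cell patterning in mammalian cells.
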