Features (pLannotate 1.2.2; 20 found; start..end, strand, type, name):
    917..1505    +  rep_origin     ori: high-copy-number ColE1/pMB1/pBR322/pUC origin of replication
   1688..1742    +  CDS            lacI (fragment): lac repressor; lacI; The lac repressor binds to the lac operator to inhibit transcription in E. coli. This inhibition can be relieved by adding lactose or isopropyl-β-D-thiogalactopyranoside (IPTG).
   1744..1878    -  polyA_signal   SV40 poly(A) signal: SV40 polyadenylation signal
   1898..2032    -  rep_origin     SV40 ori: SV40 origin of replication
   2036..2058    -  promoter       SV40 promoter (fragment): SV40 enhancer and early promoter
   2065..2104    +  CDS            lacI (fragment): lac repressor; lacI; The lac repressor binds to the lac operator to inhibit transcription in E. coli. This inhibition can be relieved by adding lactose or isopropyl-β-D-thiogalactopyranoside (IPTG).
   2117..2138    +  protein_bind   CAP binding site: CAP binding activates transcription in the presence of cAMP. E. coli catabolite activator protein
   2153..2183    +  promoter       lac promoter: promoter for the E. coli lac operon
   2191..2207    +  protein_bind   lac operator: The lac repressor binds to the lac operator to inhibit transcription in E. coli. This inhibition can be relieved by adding lactose or isopropyl-β-D-thiogalactopyranoside (IPTG). lac repressor encoded by lacI
   2592..2647    -  polyA_signal   β-globin poly(A) signal: rabbit β-globin polyadenylation signal (Gil and Proudfoot, 1987)
   2718..2789    -  CDS            HBB (fragment): HBB_PONPY - Experimental evidence at transcript level: Swiss-Prot protein existence level 2. Involved in oxygen transport from the lung to the various peripheral tissues. From Pongo pygmaeus (Bornean orangutan).
   2927..2948    -  promoter       SV40 promoter (fragment): SV40 enhancer and early promoter
   2952..3176    -  polyA_signal   bGH poly(A) signal: bovine growth hormone polyadenylation signal
   3207..3353    -  CDS            FLPo (fragment): nuclear-targeted site-specific recombinase FLPo is a mouse codon-optimized fusion between the SV40 nuclear localization signal and a thermostable version of the Saccharomyces cerevisiae site-specific recombinase FLP. Recombination occurs at FRT sequences.
   3753..5234    -  CDS            PHYA5: PHYA5_AVESA - Also known as PHY5. Experimental evidence at protein level: Swiss-Prot protein existence level 1. Regulatory photoreceptor which exists in two forms that are reversibly interconvertible by light: the Pr form that absorbs maximally in the red region of the spectrum and the Pfr form that absorbs maximally in the far-red region. Photoconversion of Pr to Pfr induces an array of morphogenic responses, whereas reconversion of Pfr to Pr cancels the induction of those responses. Pfr controls the expression of a number of nuclear genes including those encoding the small subunit of ribulos
   5381..6397    -  intron         chimeric intron: chimera between introns from chicken β-actin and rabbit β-globin
   6398..6676    -  promoter       chicken β-actin promoter: No description available
   6678..7057    -  enhancer       CMV enhancer: human cytomegalovirus immediate early enhancer
   7088..7192    +  promoter       AmpR promoter: bla
   7193..746     +  CDS            AmpR (across the origin): β-lactamase; bla; confers resistance to ampicillin, carbenicillin, and related antibiotics
>Addgene plasmid #233664 | CT443 | addgene full sequence | sequence record 465001 | Addgene NGS Result
GTGCACGAGTGGGTTACATCGAACTGGATCTCAACAGCGGTAAGATCCTTGAGAGTTTTCGCCCCGAAGA
ACGTTTTCCAATGATGAGCACTTTTAAAGTTCTGCTATGTGGCGCGGTATTATCCCGTATTGACGCCGGG
CAAGAGCAACTCGGTCGCCGCATACACTATTCTCAGAATGACTTGGTTGAGTACTCACCAGTCACAGAAA
AGCATCTTACGGATGGCATGACAGTAAGAGAATTATGCAGTGCTGCCATAACCATGAGTGATAACACTGC
GGCCAACTTACTTCTGACAACGATCGGAGGACCGAAGGAGCTAACCGCTTTTTTGCACAACATGGGGGAT
CATGTAACTCGCCTTGATCGTTGGGAACCGGAGCTGAATGAAGCCATACCAAACGACGAGCGTGACACCA
CGATGCCTGTAGCAATGGCAACAACGTTGCGCAAACTATTAACTGGCGAACTACTTACTCTAGCTTCCCG
GCAACAATTAATAGACTGGATGGAGGCGGATAAAGTTGCAGGACCACTTCTGCGCTCGGCCCTTCCGGCT
GGCTGGTTTATTGCTGATAAATCTGGAGCCGGTGAGCGTGGGTCTCGCGGTATCATTGCAGCACTGGGGC
CAGATGGTAAGCCCTCCCGTATCGTAGTTATCTACACGACGGGGAGTCAGGCAACTATGGATGAACGAAA
TAGACAGATCGCTGAGATAGGTGCCTCACTGATTAAGCATTGGTAACTGTCAGACCAAGTTTACTCATAT
ATACTTTAGATTGATTTAAAACTTCATTTTTAATTTAAAAGGATCTAGGTGAAGATCCTTTTTGATAATC
TCATGACCAAAATCCCTTAACGTGAGTTTTCGTTCCACTGAGCGTCAGACCCCGTAGAAAAGATCAAAGG
ATCTTCTTGAGATCCTTTTTTTCTGCGCGTAATCTGCTGCTTGCAAACAAAAAAACCACCGCTACCAGCG
GTGGTTTGTTTGCCGGATCAAGAGCTACCAACTCTTTTTCCGAAGGTAACTGGCTTCAGCAGAGCGCAGA
TACCAAATACTGTTCTTCTAGTGTAGCCGTAGTTAGGCCACCACTTCAAGAACTCTGTAGCACCGCCTAC
ATACCTCGCTCTGCTAATCCTGTTACCAGTGGCTGCTGCCAGTGGCGATAAGTCGTGTCTTACCGGGTTG
GACTCAAGACGATAGTTACCGGATAAGGCGCAGCGGTCGGGCTGAACGGGGGGTTCGTGCACACAGCCCA
GCTTGGAGCGAACGACCTACACCGAACTGAGATACCTACAGCGTGAGCTATGAGAAAGCGCCACGCTTCC
CGAAGGGAGAAAGGCGGACAGGTATCCGGTAAGCGGCAGGGTCGGAACAGGAGAGCGCACGAGGGAGCTT
CCAGGGGGAAACGCCTGGTATCTTTATAGTCCTGTCGGGTTTCGCCACCTCTGACTTGAGCGTCGATTTT
TGTGATGCTCGTCAGGGGGGCGGAGCCTATGGAAAAACGCCAGCAACGCGGCCTTTTTACGGTTCCTGGC
CTTTTGCTGGCCTTTTGCTCACATGTTCTTTCCTGCGTTATCCCCTGATTCTGTGGATAACCGTATTACC
GCCTTTGAGTGAGCTGATACCGCTCGCCGCAGCCGAACGACCGAGCGCAGCGAGTCAGTGAGCGAGGAAG
CGGAAGAGCGCCCAATACGCAAACCGCCTCTCCCCGCGCGTTGGCCGATTCATTAATGCAGCGGATCCAG
ACATGATAAGATACATTGATGAGTTTGGACAAACCACAACTAGAATGCAGTGAAAAAAATGCTTTATTTG
TGAAATTTGTGATGCTATTGCTTTATTTGTAACCATTATAAGCTGCAATAAACAAGTTAGCTTTTTGCAA
AAGCCTAGGCCTCCAAAAAAGCCTCCTCACTACTTCTGGAATAGCTCAGAGGCCGAGGCGGCCTCGGCCT
CTGCATAAATAAAAAAAATTAGTCAGCCATGGGGCGGAGAATGGGCGGAACTGGGCGGAGTTAGGGGCGG
GACTATGGTTGCTGACTAATTGAGATGCGGATCCGCTGGCACGACAGGTTTCCCGACTGGAAAGCGGGCA
GTGAGCGCAACGCAATTAATGTGAGTTAGCTCACTCATTAGGCACCCCAGGCTTTACACTTTATGCTTCC
GGCTCGTATGTTGTGTGGAATTGTGAGCGGATAACAATTTCACACAGGAAACAGCTATGACCATGATTAC
GCCAAGCTTGGGCTGCAGGTCGAGGGATCTCCATAAGAGAAGAGGGACAGCTATGACTGGGAGTAGTCAG
GAGAGGAGGAAAAATCTGGCTAGTAAAACATGTAAGAAAAATTTTAGGGATGTTAAAGAAAAAAATAACA
CAAAACAAAATATAAAAAAAATCTAACCTCAAGTCAAGGCTTTTCTATGGAATAAGGAATGGACAGCAGG
GGGCTGTTTCATATACTGATGACCTCTTTATAGCCAACCTTTGTTCATGGCAGCCAGCATATGGGCATAT
GTTGCCAAACTCTAAACCAAATACTCATTCTGATGTTTTAAATGATTTGCCCTCCCATATGTCCTTCCGA
GTGAGAGACACAAAAAATTCCAACACACTATTGCAATGAAAATAAATTTCCTTTATTAGCCAGAAGTCAG
ATGCTCAAGGGGCTTCATGATGTCCCCATAATTTTTGGCAGAGGGAAAAAGATCTCAGTGGTATTTGTGA
GCCAGGGCATTGGCCACACCAGCCACCACCTTCTGATAGGCAGCCTGCACCTGAGGAGTGCGCTAGCGGT
GGAAGGGCTCGGAGTTGTGGTAATCTATGTATCCTGGGCGGCCGCGCTTGGATTCTGCGTTTGTTTCCGT
CTACGAACTCCCAGCGGTACACGCTACAGGGCGCGTGGGGATACCCCCTAGAGCCCCAGCTGGTTCTTTC
CGCCTCAGAAGCCATAGAGCCCACCGCATCCCCAGCATGCCTGCTATTGTCTTCCCAATCCTCCCCCTTG
CTGTCCTGCCCCACCCCACCCCCCAGAATAGAATGACACCTACTCAGACAATGCGATGCAATTTCCTCAT
TTTATTAGGAAAGGACAGTGGGAGTGGCACCTTCCAGGGTCAAGGAAGGCACGGGGGAGGGGCAAACAAC
AGATGGCTGGCAACTAGAAGGCACAGGAATTCTCACACCTTCCGCTTTTTCTTGGGGATCCGCCTGTTGA
TGTAGCTGCTCAGGTAGTCCAGCACCTCCTGGCTGATGATGCCGTTCCAGGCGGGGTATCTGATGCTGCC
CTCGGCGCTGCCCTTCAGCTGCTCGATGTGCTGCCACTCCTCGATGGGGTTGGTCTCGTCCTTGGTACCG
CTGCCACCACTTGATCCGGAGCCAGACCCTCCGGATTGGATTCCATCAATCTTGAGATCGTTGAGCTTGC
TATAGATCACCTTTGTGTTCACGTCGGTGGTCTCGCTGTCCTTAAAGGCGTTACGTAAGATGAGCTGTAA
AGAGTGGATGGCATCCATTTCGTAGTCCTTCCAAGGTAAGCTTCTGGTCTTCACCACCTCCAGAAAAGCC
TTGAAGGAGGATCTGGGGTGCATCCTTCTGGCATCGTCCCTATCATCGGGGTCGTGTTTGGCGCCGCCCC
ATCTCACTTCGCCGGCGGTATGGGAACGAAACCAGAAAATCATATCTTTGCTGCTGATACGAACGGCAGC
CATTCCGCAGACGCTGTCGCCTAAAGATAAAGCCCTAGGAAAGCCAGCGTCGTGTAAAGAATCGGTGCTT
AAACCGGTGGAATCCATGTGGTACTCACACAGCCAAGAAGCGATTTCTTGTAAATGGAACTCGCTAGGGG
TGGTGCCCAGCTTCCAGATCTTGTCCTTGTATAATAAGGCGGCGCCGTCGCACTTGACTAAATCCATAAT
ATTGGGGGACTGGCTCACGATGCCGAGGGGAGCGTCCCTCATGAGCATGTCGCAGAGGAGTGTCTGGGTA
CGTAAAATGTTCTTCTCCACCATCTGGTTGTCCAGCTCGACCTCCTTGTTGACGTGGATGGCAAACACTT
GGGCTAAAAATTCACAAGCATAACGTAAGGGAAAAGGGACAAATCTGGGGGTGGTGTTGTGGCAGACCAC
TAAACCCCACAGCCTCTTTCTCTTCTGAGGCTGTGTGGTGGCATCGGGAGCATCGCCCTCTCCATCCTCC
TCATTCACCACCACGGCCATCACTAAAGAAGCGATGCTGTCCATATTGGCCATGTATTGCAGATGACAAG
AGTGGGGAGCTCTTAAAGTGCTGCCGCAGAGGGTTAAATCGAAGCTCAGCTTCTCATCTTGTAAAACCCT
AGCGTGCTTGGCGTTGCAGTCCACGATCATTCTCACCTTGTTCTTCATAAATAAAAATCTGGCAGCTTGG
GGGATGTCTGTGGCGGGATAGTGTAAACCTAAATAGGGTTCTAAACCGGGCTTGGTCACTTCGCTCACCA
CCTCGCCGTGGTCGTCCTCGTGGAACTTGTAGGCCATGACACGATCGTAACCAGTCAGCTCGAAGACTTC
TTGCACCATGGTGTCGCACAGCCTCTCCATGCTTCCGCTGGGTAAAGACTGGAGTCTGGTGATGGCCTTG
GCGGCCAGCTTATAGCTCTGTAAAGCTCCGGCGGCTGTCATGGGCACTTCATAGGGCTTAACGGGTTCGA
AGTCGATGATGATGGATCCGGTCACCCTATGGATAATGGCGTAGAAGGGCTTGGCGGATGTACGACAATG
GACGAGGATAGGGTTCAGTAAAGACACGTCGCCGAAGCCGAGAGCCTTCTGTAAAGCGGAAGCGCTGGGA
GCGGTAAATAAAGATCTGATATCGGTGCCGATGCCCAGAACGGGGTGCTCTCCCACGCTAGGCACGGCGT
GGGAAGCCATTGTGAGCAGTTCGGAGGCGTTCTCGGAGTAGGCGATGACCTTGAAGGTCTTTTCGTCTAA
AGCCAGTAAACATCCAAAGGGCTGGATCAGCTTGCCCTTCTGGATATGATGGAGGTAGGTTGTGGTGACC
TTGTCGCTCCTAGGAGGCTGGTTCTCGACCACGGGACCAGTCACCCTCACGCTGGTGGAGTAATCAAAGG
AGGAGCCGCTCTCCTCGAAATCGGCGTGCAGTTTGGCGTCCACGGTGGTCTGAGCGATGATACGAGCGGA
GTGACGAGATCTACGAGATCCCTCGCTGGACTGTGTGGGACGAGATCCGCTCATCTTCTTCTCCATGGTG
GCGGCACGCGTGCGAGACGAGACGAGACAGCCTGAGAATGGATGCGAGTAATGGGCGCGCCTTCGCTCGA
ATTAATCAATTCTTTGCCAAAATGATGAGACAGCACAATAACCAGCACGTTGCCCAGGAGCTGTAGGAAA
AAGAAGAAGGCATGAACATGGTTAGCAGAGGCTCTAGAGCCGCCGGTCACACGCCAGAAGCCGAACCCCG
CCCTGCCCCGTCCCCCCCGAAGGCAGCCGTCCCCCCGCGGACAGCCCCGAGGCTGGAGAGGGAGAAGGGG
ACGGCGGCGCGGCGACGCACGAAGGCCCTCCCCGCCCATTTCCTTCCTGCCGGCGCCGCACCGCTTCGCC
CCGCGCCCGCTAGAGGGGGTGCGGCGGCGCCTCCCAGATTTCGGCTCCGCACAGATTTGGGACAAAGGAA
GTCCCTGCGCCCTCTCGCACGATTACCATAAAAGGCAATGGCTGCGGCTCGCCGCGCCTCGACAGCCGCC
GGCGCTCCGGGGGCCGCCGCGCCCCTCCCCCGAGCCCTCCCCGGCCCGAGGCGGCCCCGCCCCGCCCGGC
ACCCCCACCTGCCGCCACCCCCCGCCCGGCACGGCGAGCCCCGCGCCACGCCCCGTACGGAGCCCCGCAC
CCGAAGCCGGGCCGTGCTCAGCAACTCGGGGAGGGGGGTGCAGGGGGGGTTGCAGCCCGACCGACGCGCC
CACACCCCCTGCTCACCCCCCCACGCACACACCCCGCACGCAGCCTTTGTTCCCCTCGCAGCCCCCCCCG
CACCGCGGGGCACCGCCCCCGGCCGCGCTCCCCTCGCGCACACTGCGGAGCGCACAAAGCCCCGCGCCGC
GCCCGCAGCGCTCACAGCCGCCGGGCAGCGCGGAGCCGCACGCGGCGCTCCCCACGCACACACACACGCA
CGCACCCCCCGAGCCGCTCCCCCCGCACAAAGGGCCCTCCCGGAGCCCCTCAAGGCTTTCACGCAGCCAC
AGAAAAGAAACAAGCCGTCATTAAACCAAGCGCTAATTACAGCCCGGAGGAGAAGGGCCGTCCCGCCCGC
TCACCTGTGGGAGTAACGCGGTCAGTCAGAGCCGGGGCGGGCGGCGCGAGGCGGCGGCGGAGCGGGGCAC
GGGGCGAAGGCAGCGCGCAGCGACTCCCGCCCGCCGCGCGCTTCGCTTTTTATAGGGCCGCCGCCGCCGC
CGCCTCGCCATAAAAGGAAACTTTCGGAGCGCGCCGCTCTGATTGGCTGCCGCCGCACCTCTCCGCCTCG
CCCCGCCCCGCCCCCCCCCCCCCCCCCCCCCCCCCCGGCCCCCGCCCCCCCCCCCCCCCCGCCCCCATCG
CTGCACAAAATAATTAAAAAATAAATAAATACAAAATTGGGGGTGGGGAGGGGGGGGAGATGGGGAGAGT
GAAGCAGAACGTGGGGCTCACCTCGACCATGGTAATAGCGATGACTAATACGTAGATGTACTGCCAAGTA
GGAAAGTCCCATAAGGTCATGTACTGGGCATAATGCCAGGCGGGCCATTTACCGTCATTGACGTCAATAG
GGGGCGTACTTGGCATATGATACACTTGATGTACTGCCAAGTGGGCAGTTTACCGTAAATACTCCACCCA
TTGACGTCAATGGAAAGTCCCTATTGGCGTTACTATGGGAACATACGTCATTATTGACGTCAATGGGCGG
GGGTCGTTGGGCGGTCAGCCAGGCGGGCCATTTACCGTAAGTTATGTAACGCGGAACTCCATATATGGGC
TATGAACTAATGACCCCGTAATTGATTACTATTAATAACTAGTCAATAATCAATGTCGACCCAGGTGGCA
CTTTTCGGGGAAATGTGCGCGGAACCCCTATTTGTTTATTTTTCTAAATACATTCAAATATGTATCCGCT
CATGAGACAATAACCCTGATAAATGCTTCAATAATATTGAAAAAGGAAGAGTATGAGTATTCAACATTTC
CGTGTCGCCCTTATTCCCTTTTTTGCGGCATTTTGCCTTCCTGTTTTTGCTCACCCAGAAACGCTGGTGA
AAGTAAAAGATGCTGAAGATCAGTTGG
